Addgene plasmid #226135: pAM302
Purpose: Expression of MC-Ub-UbK48R-SH3-3C-His6
Depositing lab: Andreas Martin. Depositing organization: University of California, Berkeley. Publication: The Ufd1 cofactor determines the linkage specificity of polyubiquitin chain engagement by the AAA+ ATPase Cdc48. Williams C, Dong KC, Arkinson C, Martin A. Mol Cell. 2023 Mar 2;83(5):759-769.e7. doi: 10.1016/j.molcel.2023.01.016. Epub 2023 Feb 2. PubMed 36736315.
Backbone
  Vector backbone: pET DUET
  Vector type: Bacterial Expression
Growth in bacteria
  Bacterial resistance: Kanamycin, 50 μg/mL
  Growth temperature: 37°C
  Growth strain: DH5alpha
  Copy number: High Copy
Gene/Insert
  Gene/Insert name: MC-Ub-UbK48R-SH3-3C-His6
  Species: Other
  Mutation: K48R
  Cloning method: Unknown
  Sequencing primers: 5′ Unknown
Terms and licenses: Academic/Nonprofit Terms; Industry Terms: Not Available to Industry
How to cite: pAM302 was a gift from Andreas Martin (Addgene plasmid # 226135 ; http://n2t.net/addgene:226135 ; RRID:Addgene_226135)
