[The description below was written by a language model from this plasmid's Addgene catalogue record and pLannotate feature annotations shown in this document.]
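Description:
pAM302 is a bacterial expression plasmid for producing a recombinant model protein in E. coli. The catalogue lists the backbone as pET DUET, although the annotated 5.9 kb sequence shows only a single T7 expression cassette. It replicates from a ColE1/pBR322-type origin and also carries the rop gene and the bom mobility region; the repository lists it as high copy, although rop normally moderates copy number. Selection is by kanamycin through an aph(3')-Ia resistance gene. An f1 phage origin is also present. Short tetracycline-resistance fragments, a predicted E. coli ORF and a partial AmpR promoter appear to be backbone remnants rather than functional parts.

The cassette consists of a T7 promoter with an adjacent lac operator, the T7 gene 10 ribosome binding site, the fusion coding sequence and a T7 terminator. A plasmid-borne lacI gene supplies repressor, so expression is IPTG-inducible in hosts that provide T7 RNA polymerase. The insert, MC-Ub-UbK48R-SH3-3C-His6, is annotated as a ubiquitin region long enough for two tandem ubiquitin units, followed by a fragment matching human CRK, which presumably corresponds to the SH3 domain, and a C-terminal histidine tag. By its name, the construct also has a short N-terminal Met-Cys and a 3C protease site that would allow tag removal, though neither is separately annotated. A small tag-like fragment annotated between the His tag and the terminator probably lies outside the expressed protein.

The K48R substitution in the second ubiquitin removes the lysine used for K48-linked chain extension at that position. The record states only expression as the purpose, but the associated publication concerns linkage-specific recognition of polyubiquitin chains by the Cdc48 ATPase and its Ufd1 cofactor. This suggests the purified protein serves as a defined ubiquitin-fusion substrate for such in vitro studies.
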