Features (pLannotate 1.2.2; 20 found; start..end, strand, type, name):
     59..514     -  rep_origin     f1 ori (sequence partly withheld): f1 bacteriophage origin of replication; arrow indicates direction of (+) strand synthesis
    551..598     -  terminator     T7 terminator: transcription terminator for bacteriophage T7 RNA polymerase
    606..655     -  CDS            SET1 (fragment): solubility-enhancement tag derived from T7 phage gene 10B
    665..682     -  CDS            9xHis (fragment): 9xHis affinity tag
    734..916     -  CDS            CRK (fragment): CRK_HUMAN - Experimental evidence at protein level: Swiss-Prot protein existence level 1. [Isoform Crk-II]: Regulates cell adhesion, spreading and migration (PubMed:31311869). Mediates attachment-induced MAPK8 activation, membrane ruffling and cell motility in a Rac-dependent manner. Involved in phagocytosis of apoptotic cells and cell motility via its interaction with DOCK1 and DOCK4 (PubMed:19004829). May regulate the EFNA5-EPHA3 signaling (By similarity). From Homo sapiens (Human).
    920..1375    -  CDS            UBIQP_XENLA (fragment): Experimental evidence at protein level: Swiss-Prot protein existence level 1. Ubiquitin exists either covalently attached to another protein, or free (unanchored). When covalently bound, it is conjugated to target proteins via an isopeptide bond either as a monomer (monoubiquitin), a polymer linked via different Lys residues of the ubiquitin (polyubiquitin chains) or a linear polymer linked via the initiator Met of the ubiquitin (linear polyubiquitin chains). Polyubiquitin chains, when attached to a target protein, have different functions depending on the Lys residue of the ubiquitin that is
   1389..1411    -  RBS            RBS: efficient ribosome binding site from bacteriophage T7 gene 10 (Olins and Rangwala, 1989)
   1426..1450    -  protein_bind   lac operator: The lac repressor binds to the lac operator to inhibit transcription in E. coli. This inhibition can be relieved by adding lactose or isopropyl-β-D-thiogalactopyranoside (IPTG). lac repressor encoded by lacI
   1451..1469    -  promoter       T7 promoter: promoter for bacteriophage T7 RNA polymerase
   1491..1770    +  CDS            TcR (fragment): tetracycline efflux protein; tet; confers resistance to tetracycline
   1778..1855    +  promoter       lacI promoter: lacI
   1856..2938    +  CDS            lacI: lac repressor; lacI; The lac repressor binds to the lac operator to inhibit transcription in E. coli. This inhibition can be relieved by adding lactose or isopropyl-β-D-thiogalactopyranoside (IPTG).
   2951..2972    +  protein_bind   CAP binding site: CAP binding activates transcription in the presence of cAMP. E. coli catabolite activator protein
   2987..3278    +  CDS            TcR (fragment): tetracycline efflux protein; tet; confers resistance to tetracycline
   3350..3730    -  CDS            YPB1_ECOLX: Protein predicted: Swiss-Prot protein existence level 4. From Escherichia coli.
   3747..3938    +  CDS            rop: Rop protein, which maintains plasmids at low copy number; rop
   4040..4182    +  misc_feature   bom: basis of mobility region from pBR322
   4368..4956    -  rep_origin     ori: high-copy-number ColE1/pMB1/pBR322/pUC origin of replication
   5078..5893    +  CDS            KanR: aminoglycoside phosphotransferase; aph(3')-Ia; confers resistance to kanamycin in bacteria or G418 (Geneticin®) in eukaryotes
   5902..32      -  promoter       AmpR promoter (fragment) (across the origin): bla
>Addgene plasmid #226135 | pAM302 | addgene full sequence | sequence record 449331 | Addgene NGS Result
ATTTAGAAAAATAAACAAATAGGGGTTCCGCGCACATTTCCCCGAAAAGTGCCACCTGAAATTGTAAACG
TTAATATTTTGTTAAAATTCGCGTTAAATTTTTGTTAAATCAGCTCATTTTTTAACCAATAGGCCGAAAT
CGGCAAAATCCCTTATAAATCAAAAGAATAGACCGAGATAGGGT
[37 nt withheld, positions 185-221]
AAAGAACGTGGACTCCAACGTCAAAGG
[49 nt withheld, positions 249-297]
T
[91 nt withheld, positions 299-389]
G
[124 nt withheld, positions 391-514]
CCCATTCGCCAATCCGGATATAGTTCCTCCTTTCAGCAAAAAACCCCTCAAGACCCGTTTAGAGGCCCCA
AGGGGTTATGCTAGTTATTGCTCAGCGGTGGCAGCAGCCAACTCAGCTTCCTTTCGGGCTTTGTTAGCAG
CCGGATCTCAGTGGTGGTGGTGGTGGTGCTCGAGTTAGTGGTGATGATGGTGATGGGGCCCCTGGAACAG
AACTTCCAGCGGACGATATTTCTCAACGTACGGCACCGGAATCATACCACGCTTGCCTTCGCTATCCTCC
GCGTTCCACCACTGTTCCTCCGGCTTGTCACGGATACGCAGGATGTCGCCTTTCTTGAACGGCAGGTCTT
CTTCGTCATTACCATTAAAATCAAACAGCGCACGCACATACTCCGCCTCTTCCATGCCGCCACGCAGACG
CAGAACCAGGTGCAGGGTGCTTTCCTTTTGAATGTTGTAGTCACTCAGGGTACGGCCGTCCTCCAGCTGA
CGGCCCGCGAAAATCAGACGCTGTTGATCCGGCGGGATGCCTTCTTTGTCCTGGATTTTGCTCTTCACGT
TGTCAATGGTGTCGCTAGACTCCACCTCCAGTGTAATTGTCTTACCGGTTAAAGTCTTCACGAAGATTTG
CATGCCACCACGTAATCGTAAAACTAAATGCAGAGTAGACTCTTTCTGGATATTATAGTCGCTCAGGGTA
CGACCATCTTCCAGCTGCTTGCCCGCAAAAATCAGGCGCTGCTGGTCCGGCGGAATGCCTTCCTTATCCT
GAATCTTGCTCTTCACATTGTCAATGGTATCGCTAGATTCCACTTCCAGGGTAATAGTCTTGCCGGTCAG
GGTCTTCACGAAAATTTGCATACACATATGTATATCTCCTTCTTAAAGTTAAACAAAATTATTTCTAGAG
GGGAATTGTTATCCGCTCACAATTCCCCTATAGTGAGTCGTATTAATTTCGCGGGATCGAGATCTCGATC
CTCTACGCCGGACGCATCGTGGCCGGCATCACCGGCGCCACAGGTGCGGTTGCTGGCGCCTATATCGCCG
ACATCACCGATGGGGAAGATCGGGCTCGCCACTTCGGGCTCATGAGCGCTTGTTTCGGCGTGGGTATGGT
GGCAGGCCCCGTGGCCGGGGGACTGTTGGGCGCCATCTCCTTGCATGCACCATTCCTTGCGGCGGCGGTG
CTCAACGGCCTCAACCTACTACTGGGCTGCTTCCTAATGCAGGAGTCGCATAAGGGAGAGCGTCGAGATC
CCGGACACCATCGAATGGCGCAAAACCTTTCGCGGTATGGCATGATAGCGCCCGGAAGAGAGTCAATTCA
GGGTGGTGAATGTGAAACCAGTAACGTTATACGATGTCGCAGAGTATGCCGGTGTCTCTTATCAGACCGT
TTCCCGCGTGGTGAACCAGGCCAGCCACGTTTCTGCGAAAACGCGGGAAAAAGTGGAAGCGGCGATGGCG
GAGCTGAATTACATTCCCAACCGCGTGGCACAACAACTGGCGGGCAAACAGTCGTTGCTGATTGGCGTTG
CCACCTCCAGTCTGGCCCTGCACGCGCCGTCGCAAATTGTCGCGGCGATTAAATCTCGCGCCGATCAACT
GGGTGCCAGCGTGGTGGTGTCGATGGTAGAACGAAGCGGCGTCGAAGCCTGTAAAGCGGCGGTGCACAAT
CTTCTCGCGCAACGCGTCAGTGGGCTGATCATTAACTATCCGCTGGATGACCAGGATGCCATTGCTGTGG
AAGCTGCCTGCACTAATGTTCCGGCGTTATTTCTTGATGTCTCTGACCAGACACCCATCAACAGTATTAT
TTTCTCCCATGAAGACGGTACGCGACTGGGCGTGGAGCATCTGGTCGCATTGGGTCACCAGCAAATCGCG
CTGTTAGCGGGCCCATTAAGTTCTGTCTCGGCGCGTCTGCGTCTGGCTGGCTGGCATAAATATCTCACTC
GCAATCAAATTCAGCCGATAGCGGAACGGGAAGGCGACTGGAGTGCCATGTCCGGTTTTCAACAAACCAT
GCAAATGCTGAATGAGGGCATCGTTCCCACTGCGATGCTGGTTGCCAACGATCAGATGGCGCTGGGCGCA
ATGCGCGCCATTACCGAGTCCGGGCTGCGCGTTGGTGCGGATATCTCGGTAGTGGGATACGACGATACCG
AAGACAGCTCATGTTATATCCCGCCGTTAACCACCATCAAACAGGATTTTCGCCTGCTGGGGCAAACCAG
CGTGGACCGCTTGCTGCAACTCTCTCAGGGCCAGGCGGTGAAGGGCAATCAGCTGTTGCCCGTCTCACTG
GTGAAAAGAAAAACCACCCTGGCGCCCAATACGCAAACCGCCTCTCCCCGCGCGTTGGCCGATTCATTAA
TGCAGCTGGCACGACAGGTTTCCCGACTGGAAAGCGGGCAGTGAGCGCAACGCAATTAATGTAAGTTAGC
TCACTCATTAGGCACCGGGATCTCGACCGATGCCCTTGAGAGCCTTCAACCCAGTCAGCTCCTTCCGGTG
GGCGCGGGGCATGACTATCGTCGCCGCACTTATGACTGTCTTCTTTATCATGCAACTCGTAGGACAGGTG
CCGGCAGCGCTCTGGGTCATTTTCGGCGAGGACCGCTTTCGCTGGAGCGCGACGATGATCGGCCTGTCGC
TTGCGGTATTCGGAATCTTGCACGCCCTCGCTCAAGCCTTCGTCACTGGTCCCGCCACCAAACGTTTCGG
CGAGAAGCAGGCCATTATCGCCGGCATGGCGGCCCCACGGGTGCGCATGATCGTGCTCCTGTCGTTGAGG
ACCCGGCTAGGCTGGCGGGGTTGCCTTACTGGTTAGCAGAATGAATCACCGATACGCGAGCGAACGTGAA
GCGACTGCTGCTGCAAAACGTCTGCGACCTGAGCAACAACATGAATGGTCTTCGGTTTCCGTGTTTCGTA
AAGTCTGGAAACGCGGAAGTCAGCGCCCTGCACCATTATGTTCCGGATCTGCATCGCAGGATGCTGCTGG
CTACCCTGTGGAACACCTACATCTGTATTAACGAAGCGCTGGCATTGACCCTGAGTGATTTTTCTCTGGT
CCCGCCGCATCCATACCGCCAGTTGTTTACCCTCACAACGTTCCAGTAACCGGGCATGTTCATCATCAGT
AACCCGTATCGTGAGCATCCTCTCTCGTTTCATCGGTATCATTACCCCCATGAACAGAAATCCCCCTTAC
ACGGAGGCATCAGTGACCAAACAGGAAAAAACCGCCCTTAACATGGCCCGCTTTATCAGAAGCCAGACAT
TAACGCTTCTGGAGAAACTCAACGAGCTGGACGCGGATGAACAGGCAGACATCTGTGAATCGCTTCACGA
CCACGCTGATGAGCTTTACCGCAGCTGCCTCGCGCGTTTCGGTGATGACGGTGAAAACCTCTGACACATG
CAGCTCCCGGAGACGGTCACAGCTTGTCTGTAAGCGGATGCCGGGAGCAGACAAGCCCGTCAGGGCGCGT
CAGCGGGTGTTGGCGGGTGTCGGGGCGCAGCCATGACCCAGTCACGTAGCGATAGCGGAGTGTATACTGG
CTTAACTATGCGGCATCAGAGCAGATTGTACTGAGAGTGCACCATATATGCGGTGTGAAATACCGCACAG
ATGCGTAAGGAGAAAATACCGCATCAGGCGCTCTTCCGCTTCCTCGCTCACTGACTCGCTGCGCTCGGTC
GTTCGGCTGCGGCGAGCGGTATCAGCTCACTCAAAGGCGGTAATACGGTTATCCACAGAATCAGGGGATA
ACGCAGGAAAGAACATGTGAGCAAAAGGCCAGCAAAAGGCCAGGAACCGTAAAAAGGCCGCGTTGCTGGC
GTTTTTCCATAGGCTCCGCCCCCCTGACGAGCATCACAAAAATCGACGCTCAAGTCAGAGGTGGCGAAAC
CCGACAGGACTATAAAGATACCAGGCGTTTCCCCCTGGAAGCTCCCTCGTGCGCTCTCCTGTTCCGACCC
TGCCGCTTACCGGATACCTGTCCGCCTTTCTCCCTTCGGGAAGCGTGGCGCTTTCTCATAGCTCACGCTG
TAGGTATCTCAGTTCGGTGTAGGTCGTTCGCTCCAAGCTGGGCTGTGTGCACGAACCCCCCGTTCAGCCC
GACCGCTGCGCCTTATCCGGTAACTATCGTCTTGAGTCCAACCCGGTAAGACACGACTTATCGCCACTGG
CAGCAGCCACTGGTAACAGGATTAGCAGAGCGAGGTATGTAGGCGGTGCTACAGAGTTCTTGAAGTGGTG
GCCTAACTACGGCTACACTAGAAGGACAGTATTTGGTATCTGCGCTCTGCTGAAGCCAGTTACCTTCGGA
AAAAGAGTTGGTAGCTCTTGATCCGGCAAACAAACCACCGCTGGTAGCGGTGGTTTTTTTGTTTGCAAGC
AGCAGATTACGCGCAGAAAAAAAGGATCTCAAGAAGATCCTTTGATCTTTTCTACGGGGTCTGACGCTCA
GTGGAACGAAAACTCACGTTAAGGGATTTTGGTCATGAACAATAAAACTGTCTGCTTACATAAACAGTAA
TACAAGGGGTGTTATGAGCCATATTCAACGGGAAACGTCTTGCTCTAGGCCGCGATTAAATTCCAACATG
GATGCTGATTTATATGGGTATAAATGGGCTCGCGATAATGTCGGGCAATCAGGTGCGACAATCTATCGAT
TGTATGGGAAGCCCGATGCGCCAGAGTTGTTTCTGAAACATGGCAAAGGTAGCGTTGCCAATGATGTTAC
AGATGAGATGGTCAGACTAAACTGGCTGACGGAATTTATGCCTCTTCCGACCATCAAGCATTTTATCCGT
ACTCCTGATGATGCATGGTTACTCACCACTGCGATCCCCGGGAAAACAGCATTCCAGGTATTAGAAGAAT
ATCCTGATTCAGGTGAAAATATTGTTGATGCGCTGGCAGTGTTCCTGCGCCGGTTGCATTCGATTCCTGT
TTGTAATTGTCCTTTTAACAGCGATCGCGTATTTCGTCTCGCTCAGGCGCAATCACGAATGAATAACGGT
TTGGTTGATGCGAGTGATTTTGATGACGAGCGTAATGGCTGGCCTGTTGAACAAGTCTGGAAAGAAATGC
ATAAACTTTTGCCATTCTCACCGGATTCAGTCGTCACTCATGGTGATTTCTCACTTGATAACCTTATTTT
TGACGAGGGGAAATTAATAGGTTGTATTGATGTTGGACGAGTCGGAATCGCAGACCGATACCAGGATCTT
GCCATCCTATGGAACTGCCTCGGTGAGTTTTCTCCTTCATTACAGAAACGGCTTTTTCAAAAATATGGTA
TTGATAATCCTGATATGAATAAATTGCAGTTTCATTTGATGCTCGATGAGTTTTTCTAAGAATTAATTCA
TGAGCGGATACATATTTGAATGT
